>Addgene plasmid #26812 | pXP114 | addgene full sequence | sequence record 140301 | Addgene NGS Result
AGCGCCCAATACGCAAACCGCCTCTCCCCGCGCGTTGGCCGATTCATTAATGCAGCTGGCACGACAGGTT
TCCCGACTGGAAAGCGGGCAGTGAGCGCAACGCAATTAATGTGAGTTAGCTCACTCATTAGGCACCCCAG
GCTTTACACTTTATGCTTCCGGCTCGTATGTTGTGTGGAATTGTGAGCGGATAACAATTTCACACAGGAA
ACAGCTATGACATGATTACGAATTCATCACGTGCTATAAAAATAATTATAATTTAAATTTTTTAATATAA
ATATATAAATTAAAAATAGAAAGTAAAAAAAGAAATTAAAGAAAAAATAGTTTTTGTTTTCCGAAGATGT
AAAAGACTCTAGGGGGATCGCCAACAAATACTACCTTTTATCTTGCTCTTCCTGCTCTCAGGTATTAATG
CCGAATTGTTTCATCTTGTCTGTGTAGAAGACCACACACGAAAATCCTGTGATTTTACATTTTACTTATC
GTTAATCGAATGTATATCTATTTAATCTGCTTTTCTTGTCTAATAAATATATATGTAAAGTACGCTTTTT
GTTGAAATTTTTTAAACCTTTGTTTATTTTTTTTTCTTCATTCCGTAACTCTTCTACCTTCTTTATTTAC
TTTCTAAAATCCAAATACAAAACATAAAAATAAATAAACACAGAGTAAATTCCCAAATTATTCCATCATT
AAAAGATACGAGGCGCGTGTAAGTTACGAATTCGAGCTCGGTACCCGGGATAACTTCGTATAATGTATGC
TATACGAAGTTATGTATAGTACTTGTGAGAGAAAGTAGGTTTATACATAATTTTACAACTCATTACGCAC
ACTCATGGTTTTTGGCCAGCGAAAACAGTTTCAAAAGATTGCTGGAAGTCTGCAATAATGTCATCAATAA
ATTCGATACCAACAGAGACACGAATTAAGTCCTTGGTAACACCAGATGCCAACTTTTCTTTGTCATTTAA
TTGTTTGTGGGTAGTGAAGTATGGAGCAATGACTAAGGTCTTGGCATCACCAACATTGGCCAAGTTAGAG
GCAAGCTTTAAATTGTCAACAACTTGAGCACCAGAAAGTTTGAATGGGTCAGTTTCCTTGTCGGCATTTG
GTAAGTCTTTTACACCGAAAGATAAGACACCACCGAAACCGTTAGATAGATACTTCTTAGCATTTTCATG
ATGAGAATGAGATGCTAAACCAGGGTATGAAACCCAAGATACGTATGGGGATTGTTCTAACCATTTGGCT
AACTTCAATGCATTTTCACCGTGTCTTTCAGCTCTCAAAGATAATGTTTCAACACCTTGTAGTAGCAAGA
AAGAGGCAAATGGGTTCATCAATGGACCCAAATCTCTTAATAGTTCAGTTCTAACATGAACGATGTATGC
CAAGTTACCGTAGGCTTCATTGTAGATAGTACCGTGATATCCTTCGGCAGGTTGAGAGAATTGAGGGAAC
TTTTCTGGGTAGTCCTTCCATGGGAACTTACCAGAGTCAACAATAATACCACCGATAGTAGTACCATGAC
CACCAATCCATTTGGTAGCAGAATGTGTTACAATATCAGCACCGTATTTAATTGGCTGACAGAAGTAACC
ACCGGCACCAAATGTGTTGTCAACGACAACTGGAATACCGTGTTTGTGAGCAATTGCAACAATTTTTTCA
AAATCCGGAACATTGTACTTTGGATTACCAATGGTTTCCAAATAAACAGCCTTGGTTCTTTCATCAAAGA
CCTTTTCGAATTCTTCTGGATTGTCACCTTCAACAAATCTAGCCTCGATACCAAATCTTTTGAACGAGAT
TTTGAACTGGTTATAAGTACCACCGTATAAGTAAGAAGTGGAAACGATGTTGTCACCAGTGTGTGCCAAA
CCTTGGATGGCAAGGGTTTGAGCGGCTTGACCGGAGGAAACAGCCAAAGCAGCAGCACCACCTTCTAAAG
CAGCAATTCTTTCTTCCAAAACATTACTGGTTGGGTTTTGGAAACGGGAATAGACGTAACCTGGAACTTC
TAGACCAAACAATTGCGAACCATGCTTAGAGTTTTCGAAAACATAAGAAGTGGTGGCGTAAATTGGTACA
GCTCTGGATCTGTGAGCATTGTCACCAGGGTTCTCTTGGCCGGCGTGTAGTTGAACAGTATCGAAATGAG
ATGGCATTGTATGGATGGGGGTAATAGAATTGTATCTATGTATCTGACGACCCTGTATTACACGAAGGAA
ATAGTAGATGAAAAGACAAGAGAGCAAGAAAAAGGAAAAACTTCCTTTCTAACAGACGCTTTACTTAACC
TTATATATATCTTATTTTTTTCATCGAGCGTGTTCAATTGGACAAGGTGCCACCTTTTCGACACTTCGGT
TATTATGTTACACAGTTTTCATGAGGATGGCATAACTTCGTATAATGTATGCTATACGAAGTTATCCCGG
GGATCCTCTAGAGTCGACCTGCAGGCATGCAAGCTTGGCACTGGCCGTCGTTTTACAACGTCGTGACTGG
GAAAACCCTGGCGTTACCCAACTTAATCGCCTTGCAGCACATCCCCCTTTCGCCAGCTGGCGTAATAGCG
AAGAGGCCCGCACCGATCGCCCTTCCCAACAGTTGCGCAGCCTGAATGGCGAATGGCGCCTGATGCGGTA
TTTTCTCCTTACGCATCTGTGCGGTATTTCACACCGCATATGGTGCACTCTCAGTACAATCTGCTCTGAT
GCCGCATAGTTAAGCCAGCCCCGACACCCGCCAACACCCGCTGACGCGCCCTGACGGGCTTGTCTGCTCC
CGGCATCCGCTTACAGACAAGCTGTGACCGTCTCCGGGAGCTGCATGTGTCAGAGGTTTTCACCGTCATC
ACCGAAACGCGCGAGACGAAAGGGCCTCGTGATACGCCTATTTTTATAGGTTAATGTCATGATAATAATG
GTTTCTTAGACGTCAGGTGGCACTTTTCGGGGAAATGTGCGCGGAACCCCTATTTGTTTATTTTTCTAAA
TACATTCAAATATGTATCCGCTCATGAGACAATAACCCTGATAAATGCTTCAATAATATTAGGCATTTGC
AAGAATTACTCGTGAGTAAGGAAAGAGTGAGGAACTATCGCATACCTGCATTTAAAGATGCCGATTTGGG
CGCGAATCCTTTATTTTGGCTTCACCCTCATACTATTATCAGGGCCAGAAAAAGGAAGTGTTTCCCTCCT
TCTTGAATTGATGTTACCCTCATAAAGCACGTGGCCTCTTATCGAGAAAGAAATTACCGTCGCTCGTGAT
TTGTTTGCAAAAAGAACAAAACTGAAAAAACCCAGACACGCTCGACTTCCTGTCTTCCTATTGATTGCAG
CTTCCAATTTCGTCACACAACAAGGTCCTAGCGACGGCTCACAGGTTTTGTAACAAGCAATCGAAGGTTC
TGGAATGGCGGGAAAGGGTTTAGTACCACATGCTATGATGCCCACTGTGATCTCCAGAGCAAAGTTCGTT
CGATCGTACTGTTACTCTCTCTCTTTCAAACAGAATTGTCCGAATCGTGTGACAACAACAGCCTGTTCTC
ACACACTCTTTTCTTCTAACCAAGGGGGTGGTTTAGTTTAGTAGAACCTCGTGAAACTTACATTTACATA
TATATAAACTTGCATAAATTGGTCAATGCAAGAAATACATATTTGGTCTTTTCTAATTCGTAGTTTTTCA
AGTTCTTAGATGCTTTCTTTTTCTCTTTTTTACAGATCATCAAGGAAGTAATTATCTACTTTTTACAACA
AATATACTAGTGATATCTGCGCACTCGAGTCATGTAATTAGTTATGTCACGCTTACATTCACGCCCTCCC
CCCACATCCGCTCTAACCGAAAAGGAAGGAGTTAGACAACCTGAAGTCTAGGTCCCTATTTATTTTTTTA
TAGTTATGTTAGTATTAAGAACGTTATTTATATTTCAAATTTTTCTTTTTTTTCTGTACAGACGCGTGTA
CGCATGTAACATTATACTGAAAACCTTGCTTGAGAAGGTTTTGGGACGCTCGAAGGCTTTAATTTGCGGC
CAATATTGAAAAAGGAAGAGTATGAGTATTCAACATTTCCGTGTCGCCCTTATTCCCTTTTTTGCGGCAT
TTTGCCTTCCTGTTTTTGCTCACCCAGAAACGCTGGTGAAAGTAAAAGATGCTGAAGATCAGTTGGGTGC
ACGAGTGGGTTACATCGAACTGGATCTCAACAGCGGTAAGATCCTTGAGAGTTTTCGCCCCGAAGAACGT
TTTCCAATGATGAGCACTTTTAAAGTTCTGCTATGTGGCGCGGTATTATCCCGTATTGACGCCGGGCAAG
AGCAACTCGGTCGCCGCATACACTATTCTCAGAATGACTTGGTTGAGTACTCACCAGTCACAGAAAAGCA
TCTTACGGATGGCATGACAGTAAGAGAATTATGCAGTGCTGCCATAACCATGAGTGATAACACTGCGGCC
AACTTACTTCTGACAACGATCGGAGGACCGAAGGAGCTAACCGCTTTTTTGCACAACATGGGGGATCATG
TAACTCGCCTTGATCGTTGGGAACCGGAGCTGAATGAAGCCATACCAAACGACGAGCGTGACACCACGAT
GCCTGTAGCAATGGCAACAACGTTGCGCAAACTATTAACTGGCGAACTACTTACTCTAGCTTCCCGGCAA
CAATTAATAGACTGGATGGAGGCGGATAAAGTTGCAGGACCACTTCTGCGCTCGGCCCTTCCGGCTGGCT
GGTTTATTGCTGATAAATCTGGAGCCGGTGAGCGTGGGTCTCGCGGTATCATTGCAGCACTGGGGCCAGA
TGGTAAGCCCTCCCGTATCGTAGTTATCTACACGACGGGGAGTCAGGCAACTATGGATGAACGAAATAGA
CAGATCGCTGAGATAGGTGCCTCACTGATTAAGCATTGGTAACTGTCAGACCAAGTTTACTCATATATAC
TTTAGATTGATTTAAAACTTCATTTTTAATTTAAAAGGATCTAGGTGAAGATCCTTTTTGATAATCTCAT
GACCAAAATCCCTTAACGTGAGTTTTCGTTCCACTGAGCGTCAGACCCCGTAGAAAAGATCAAAGGATCT
TCTTGAGATCCTTTTTTTCTGCGCGTAATCTGCTGCTTGCAAACAAAAAAACCACCGCTACCAGCGGTGG
TTTGTTTGCCGGATCAAGAGCTACCAACTCTTTTTCCGAAGGTAACTGGCTTCAGCAGAGCGCAGATACC
AAATACTGTTCTTCTAGTGTAGCCGTAGTTAGGCCACCACTTCAAGAACTCTGTAGCACCGCCTACATAC
CTCGCTCTGCTAATCCTGTTACCAGTGGCTGCTGCCAGTGGCGATAAGTCGTGTCTTACCGGGTTGGACT
CAAGACGATAGTTACCGGATAAGGCGCAGCGGTCGGGCTGAACGGGGGGTTCGTGCACACAGCCCAGCTT
GGAGCGAACGACCTACACCGAACTGAGATACCTACAGCGTGAGCTATGAGAAAGCGCCACGCTTCCCGAA
GGGAGAAAGGCGGACAGGTATCCGGTAAGCGGCAGGGTCGGAACAGGAGAGCGCACGAGGGAGCTTCCAG
GGGGAAACGCCTGGTATCTTTATAGTCCTGTCGGGTTTCGCCACCTCTGACTTGAGCGTCGATTTTTGTG
ATGCTCGTCAGGGGGGCGGAGCCTATGGAAAAACGCCAGCAACGCGGCCTTTTTACGGTTCCTGGCCTTT
TGCTGGCCTTTTGCTCACATGTTCTTTCCTGCGTTATCCCCTGATTCTGTGGATAACCGTATTACCGCCT
TTGAGTGAGCTGATACCGCTCGCCGCAGCCGAACGACCGAGCGCAGCGAGTCAGTGAGCGAGGAAGCGGA
AG
Features (pLannotate 1.2.2; 19 found; start..end, strand, type, name):
      2..94      +  CDS            lacI (fragment): lac repressor; lacI; The lac repressor binds to the lac operator to inhibit transcription in E. coli. This inhibition can be relieved by adding lactose or isopropyl-β-D-thiogalactopyranoside (IPTG).
    107..128     +  protein_bind   CAP binding site: CAP binding activates transcription in the presence of cAMP. E. coli catabolite activator protein
    143..173     +  promoter       lac promoter: promoter for the E. coli lac operon
    181..197     +  protein_bind   lac operator: The lac repressor binds to the lac operator to inhibit transcription in E. coli. This inhibition can be relieved by adding lactose or isopropyl-β-D-thiogalactopyranoside (IPTG). lac repressor encoded by lacI
    236..727     +  misc_feature   CEN/ARS: S. cerevisiae CEN6 centromere fused to an autonomously replicating sequence
    728..749     +  misc_feature   MCS (fragment): pUC18/19 multiple cloning site
    750..783     -  protein_bind   loxP: Cre-mediated recombination occurs in the 8-bp core sequence (GCATACAT). Cre recombinase
    843..2177    -  CDS            MET17: O-acetylserine and O-acetylhomoserine sulfhydrylase, required for sulfur amino acid synthesis; S. cerevisiae MET17 MET15; MET25
   2178..2411    -  promoter       MET17 promoter (fragment): S. cerevisiae MET17; expression is repressed by methionine; MET15; MET25
   2412..2445    -  protein_bind   loxP: Cre-mediated recombination occurs in the 8-bp core sequence (GCATACAT). Cre recombinase
   2446..2486    +  misc_feature   MCS (fragment): pUC18/19 multiple cloning site
   2489..2643    +  CDS            lacZα (fragment): LacZα fragment of β-galactosidase; lacZ fragment
   2649..2748    -  misc_feature   bom (fragment): basis of mobility region from pBR322
   2850..2885    -  CDS            rop (fragment): Rop protein, which maintains plasmids at low copy number; rop
   2980..3070    +  promoter       AmpR promoter (fragment): bla
   3810..4057    +  terminator     CYC1 terminator: S. cerevisiae CYC1; transcription terminator for CYC1
   4062..4081    +  promoter       AmpR promoter (fragment): bla
   4082..4942    +  CDS            AmpR: β-lactamase; bla; confers resistance to ampicillin, carbenicillin, and related antibiotics
   5113..5701    +  rep_origin     ori: high-copy-number ColE1/pMB1/pBR322/pUC origin of replication
