[The description below was written by a language model from this plasmid's Addgene catalogue record and pLannotate feature annotations shown in this document.]
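Description:
pXP114 is an empty yeast expression shuttle vector built on a pUC18 backbone, about 5.9 kb in size, from a vector set designed for systematic metabolic engineering in Saccharomyces cerevisiae. In E. coli it is maintained at high copy through the ColE1/pUC-type origin and selected with ampicillin via the β-lactamase gene. Remnants of the pUC lac region (lac promoter and operator, CAP site, lacZα and lacI fragments, and split pieces of the multiple cloning site) remain around the inserted yeast modules. In yeast the plasmid replicates through a CEN6/ARS element, which gives stable, low-copy, centromere-based maintenance.

Yeast selection relies on MET15 (also called MET17 or MET25), which encodes O-acetylserine/O-acetylhomoserine sulfhydrylase. It is expressed from a fragment of its own methionine-repressible promoter and complements methionine auxotrophy in met15 hosts. The marker cassette is flanked by two loxP sites annotated on the same strand, so Cre recombinase can excise it and allow the marker to be reused in successive rounds of engineering. This accounts for the Cre/Lox classification.

No gene is inserted. Coding sequences are meant to be cloned between retained SpeI and XhoI sites, and a CYC1 terminator is annotated where it would end transcription of an insert. The feature table shows an unannotated stretch of roughly 700 bp just upstream of this terminator, lying between fragments of the AmpR promoter. This is where a yeast promoter would be expected, but neither the catalogue fields nor the annotation identify it, so the promoter driving expression is not stated in the record.
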