Addgene plasmid #26812: pXP114
Purpose: (Empty Backbone)
Depositing lab: Nancy DaSilva & Suzanne Sandmeyer. Depositing organization: University of California, Irvine. Publication: A vector set for systematic metabolic engineering in Saccharomyces cerevisiae. Fang F, Salmon K, Shen MW, Aeling KA, Ito E, Irwin B, Tran UP, Hatfield GW, Da Silva NA, Sandmeyer S. Yeast. 2011 Feb;28(2):123-36. doi: 10.1002/yea.1824. Epub 2010 Oct 8. PubMed 20936606.
Backbone
  Vector backbone: pUC18
  Backbone manufacturer: invitrogen
  Backbone size (bp): 5883
  Modifications to backbone: N/A
  Vector type: Yeast Expression, Cre/Lox
  Selectable markers: MET15
Growth in bacteria
  Bacterial resistance: Ampicillin, 100 μg/mL
  Growth temperature: 37°C
  Growth strain: DH5alpha
  Copy number: High Copy
Gene/Insert
  Gene/Insert name: None
  Cloning method: Restriction Enzyme; 5′ cloning site SpeI (not destroyed); 3′ cloning site XhoI (not destroyed)
  Sequencing primers: 5′ N/A
Terms and licenses: Academic/Nonprofit Terms; Industry Terms: Not Available to Industry
How to cite: pXP114 was a gift from Nancy DaSilva & Suzanne Sandmeyer (Addgene plasmid # 26812 ; http://n2t.net/addgene:26812 ; RRID:Addgene_26812)
