>Addgene plasmid #26812 | pXP114 | addgene partial sequence | sequence record 33056 | 26812 with M13pUC-fwd
TCGACTCTAGAGGATCCCCGGGATAACTTCGTATAGCATACATTATACGAAGTTATGCCATCCTCATGAA
AACTGTGTAACATAATAACCGAAGTGTCGAAAAGGTGGCACCTTGTCCAATTGAACACGCTCGATGAAAA
AAATAAGATATATATAAGGTTAAGTAAAGCGTCTGTTAGAAAGGAAGTTTTTCCTTTTTCTTGCTCTCTT
GTCTTTTCATCTACTATTTCCTTCGTGTAATACAGGGTCGTCAGATACATAGATACAATTCTATTACCCC
CATCCATACAATGCCATCTCATTTCGATACTGTTCAACTACACGCCGGCCAAGAGAACCCTGGTGACAAT
GCTCACAGATCCAGAGCTGTACCAATTTACGCCACCACTTCTTATGTTTTCGAAAACTCTAAGCATGGTT
CGCAATTGTTTGGTCTAGAAGTTCCAGGTTACGTCTATTCCCGTTTCCAAAACCCAACCAGTAATGTTTT
GGAAGAAAGAATTGCTGCTTTAGAAGGTGGTGCTGCTGCTTTGGCTGTTTCCTCCGGTCAAGCCGCTCAA
ACCCTTGCCATCCAAGGTTTGGCACACACTGGTGACAACATCGTTTCCACTTCTTACTTATACGGTGGTA
CTTATAACCAGTTCAAAATCTCGTTCAAAAGATTTGGTATCGAGGCTAGATTTGTTGAAGGTGACAATCC
AGAAGAATTCGAAAAGGTCTTTGATGAAAGAACCAAGGCTGTTTATTTGGAAACCATTGGTAATCCAAAG
TACAATGTTCCGGATTTTGAAAAAATTGTTGCAATTGCTCACAAACACGGTATTCCAGTTGTCGTTGACA
ACACATTTGGTGCCGGTGGTTACTTCTGTCAGCCAATTAAATACGGTGCTGA
